>Addgene plasmid #18082 | pGEX-2TK-WW-36aa | addgene partial sequence | sequence record 23951 | 18082 with pGEX3'
CGAACGCGCGAGGCAGATCGTCAGTCAGTCACGATGAATTCCAGCTGACAGGCTCAAGAGATCCAAGCAA
AGGGCCTTCTGCAGTCTTCGGAGTTTCATGGCAGTCCTATAAGCTGAGAATCTGACATTATTCAGGTCAG
CTAAAGACTGGTAGAGCTCTGTCATTTTGGGATGGTCCCAGCAAGTTGTTTGAGTCTCGTGGTTGATATA
GTAGGGCACTTTGTTTGGCGAGATGGCTCTCTCCCAGGGACCCTGGACAGACGTGGAAAGAAAGTGCTGA
GATGCTGGACCGGATCCAACAGATGCACGACGAGATCCACGCGGAACCAGATCCGATTTTGGAGGATGGT
CGCCACCACCAAACGTGGCTTGCCAGCCCTGCAAAGGCCATGCTATATACTTGCTGGATTTCAAGTACTT
ATCAATTTGTGGGATAGCTTCAATACGTTTTTTAAAACAAACTAATTTTGGGAACGCATCCAGGCACATT
GGGTCCATGTATAAAACAACATCAAGAGCGTCATACAACATGAAGTCAGGATGGGTTACATGATCACCAT
TTAAATATGTTTTATGACATAAACGATCTTCGAACATTTTCAGCATTTCAGGTAGCTTGCTAAGAAAATC
AACTTNNAGANTCNAAAGCCTTTTGATATGCAATCCTCGAACACGATATCTATATCCAAACCCTCCTCAG
CATNGAATCTTGCCGCNCTTNNTNGAACACNCNNAGTGTGTGTTGCACTTATACGATGAGGCCNAGCTGG
TATTACTCCCNCATANNAGGAATGGGAACCCCCTTTCNTTTT
