[The description below was written by a language model from this plasmid's Addgene catalogue record.]
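Description:
pGEX-2TK-WW-36aa is a bacterial expression plasmid built on the commercial pGEX-2TK backbone (about 5 kb without insert) and designed to produce a fragment of human dystrophin as a glutathione S-transferase fusion protein in E. coli. It is maintained as a high-copy plasmid under ampicillin selection. No feature table accompanies the record, so the promoter, origin and other backbone elements are not itemised. pGEX-series vectors generally drive the GST fusion from an IPTG-inducible tac promoter with a plasmid-borne lacI repressor. The 2TK variant is known for carrying a thrombin cleavage site and a protein kinase A recognition site between GST and the cloning sites, which allows tag removal or in vitro radiolabelling of the purified fusion.

The insert is a roughly 240 bp segment of the human DMD (dystrophin) gene, amplified from a partial human dystrophin cDNA and cloned between the BamHI and EcoRI sites, downstream of the N-terminal GST supplied by the backbone. The record does not say whether these sites were retained. The construct name indicates that the fragment covers the dystrophin WW domain. The "36aa" designation presumably distinguishes it from related constructs of different length, although the exact residue boundaries are not stated and the recorded insert size is larger than 36 codons.

Judging from the associated study, which examined whether the dystrophin WW domain needs the adjacent EF-hand region to bind beta-dystroglycan, the plasmid is suited to producing purified GST-WW protein for pull-down, overlay or other in vitro binding assays that map the minimal dystrophin region required for ligand recognition.
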