Addgene plasmid #18082: pGEX-2TK-WW-36aa
Depositing lab: Marius Sudol. Depositing organization: Icahn School of Medicine at Mount Sinai. Publication: The WW domain of dystrophin requires EF-hands region to interact with beta-dystroglycan. Rentschler S, Linn H, Deininger K, Bedford MT, Espanel X, Sudol M. Biol Chem. 1999 Apr . 380(4):431-42. 10.1515/BC.1999.057 PubMed 10355629.
Backbone
  Vector backbone: pGEX-2TK (Pharmacia)
  Backbone manufacturer: Phramacia
  Backbone size w/o insert (bp): 4969
  Vector type: Bacterial Expression
Growth in bacteria
  Bacterial resistance: Ampicillin, 100 μg/mL
  Growth temperature: 37°C
  Growth strain: DH5alpha
  Copy number: High Copy
Gene/Insert
  Gene/Insert name: Dystrophin
  Species: H. sapiens (human)
  Insert size (bp): 240
  GenBank ID: NM_004006
  Entrez Gene: DMD (a.k.a. BMD, CMD3B, DXS142, DXS164, DXS206, DXS230, DXS239, DXS268, DXS269, DXS270, DXS272, MRX85)
  Tag / fusion protein: GST (N terminal on backbone)
  Cloning method: Restriction Enzyme; 5′ cloning site BamHI (unknown if destroyed); 3′ cloning site EcoRI (unknown if destroyed)
  Sequencing primers: 5′ N/A
Resource information
  A portion of this plasmid was derived from a plasmid made by: We obtained the partial cDNA for human dystrophin from ATCC. That cDNA served as a template for generation of constructs we produced in pGEX2TK
Terms and licenses: Academic/Nonprofit Terms; Industry Terms: Not Available to Industry
How to cite: pGEX-2TK-WW-36aa was a gift from Marius Sudol (Addgene plasmid # 18082 ; http://n2t.net/addgene:18082 ; RRID:Addgene_18082)
